Addgene plasmid #249826: pGLU_88
Purpose: RS421 library variant 13467
Depositing lab: Nili Ostrov. Depositing organization: Cultivarium, Convergent Research. Publication: A scalable transposon mutagenesis system for non-model bacteria. Gilbert C, Leung J, Crits-Christoph A, Kang SC, Esmurria A, Fenn K, Brumwell SL, Martin-Moldes Z, Mendler K, Barnum TP, Nguyen M-A, Lee HH, Ostrov N. bioRxiv 2025.12.22.696024 10.64898/2025.12.22.696024.
Backbone
  Vector backbone: N/A
  Vector type: Synthetic Biology
Growth in bacteria
  Bacterial resistance: Chloramphenicol, 25 μg/mL
  Growth temperature: 37°C
  Growth strain: DH5alpha
  Copy number: High Copy
Gene/Insert
  Gene/Insert name: 13467_[Himar]
  Species: Burkholderia pseudomallei 1710b
  Mutation: N/A
  Cloning method: Other
Terms and licenses: Academic/Nonprofit Terms; Industry Terms: Not Available to Industry
How to cite: pGLU_88 was a gift from Nili Ostrov (Addgene plasmid # 249826 ; http://n2t.net/addgene:249826 ; RRID:Addgene_249826)
