[The description below was written by a language model from this plasmid's Addgene catalogue record and pLannotate feature annotations shown in this document.]
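Description:
pGLU_88 is a small (about 2.3 kb) synthetic-biology plasmid deposited as one member of a variant library, recorded as RS421 library variant 13467, from work on a scalable transposon mutagenesis system for non-model bacteria. No named backbone is given. It is maintained in E. coli DH5alpha as a high-copy plasmid, consistent with the annotated ColE1/pMB1/pUC-type origin of replication. Selection is by chloramphenicol, provided by the cat (chloramphenicol acetyltransferase) gene, which is driven by its native cat promoter and followed by the phage lambda t0 transcription terminator.

The insert is listed as "13467_[Himar]" with Burkholderia pseudomallei 1710b as the source species. The name suggests a library part derived from that organism and associated with a Himar (mariner-family) transposon system. However, the record does not state what kind of element it is (for example a promoter or other regulatory sequence), and the automated annotation does not detect it. The only other features found are short fragments of a lac operator and of lacZα, which are probably remnants of a cloning region rather than functional parts. Several hundred bases are left unannotated, and the variant sequence presumably lies there. No transposase gene, transposon inverted repeats or conjugative transfer origin are annotated, and at this size the plasmid is unlikely to carry a complete transposon delivery system. It is therefore best regarded as a compact carrier for a single library part to be used or assembled within the transposon mutagenesis toolkit described in the associated publication. Its exact role is not specified in the record.
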