Features (pLannotate 1.2.2; 6 found; start..end, strand, type, name):
    379..394     -  protein_bind   lac operator (fragment): The lac repressor binds to the lac operator to inhibit transcription in E. coli. This inhibition can be relieved by adding lactose or isopropyl-β-D-thiogalactopyranoside (IPTG). lac repressor encoded by lacI
    545..1133    -  rep_origin     ori: high-copy-number ColE1/pMB1/pBR322/pUC origin of replication
   1266..1360    -  terminator     lambda t0 terminator: transcription terminator from phage lambda
   1384..2040    -  CDS            cat: CAT_ECOLX - Experimental evidence at protein level: Swiss-Prot protein existence level 1. This enzyme is an effector of chloramphenicol resistance in bacteria. From Escherichia coli. This protein is used as a marker in many commonly used cloning vectors, such as pACYC184.
   2041..2143    -  promoter       cat promoter: promoter of the E. coli cat gene encoding chloramphenicol acetyltransferase
   2218..2261    -  CDS            lacZα (fragment): LacZα fragment of β-galactosidase; lacZ fragment
>Addgene plasmid #249826 | pGLU_88 | addgene full sequence | sequence record 498525 | Addgene NGS Result
GTATCGCAGGTCTCACCATGGCATATTCGCAAAACCTGCGTCACCGCCACGATAGCGCAGCCCGCGCGCG
TTGCAATGCCCATTTGCACGCATGCGGCAGCGGCATGCGGCACCGTTCGCAGCAGCTCACGGGCGCAAAA
CAAAAAGCCCGTTCAGGCATGCCTGAACGGGCTTCGATTTGGCGTAACAGGTTGGATGATAAGTCCCCGG
TCTAGGGTCACGCGTAGGACGCGTCGAGTAGGGTTCCACAGGGGCATAGGAATTCGTATGAGACCGTCAG
GCACGATCGAGCATGCTAGAAGGCTAGGTGGAGGCTCAGTGATGATAAGTCTGCGATGGTGGATGCATGT
GTCATGGTCATAGCTGTTTCCTGTGTGAAATTGTTATCCGCTCAGAGGGCACAATCCTATTCCGCGCTAT
CCGACAATCTCCAAGACATTAGGTGGAGTTCAGTTCGGCGTATGGCATATGTCGCTGGAAAGAACATGTG
AGCAAAAGGCCAGCAAAAGGCCAGGAACCGTAAAAAGGCCGCGTTGCTGGCGTTTTTCCATAGGCTCCGC
CCCCCTGACGAGCATCACAAAAATCGACGCTCAAGTCAGAGGTGGCGAAACCCGACAGGACTATAAAGAT
ACCAGGCGTTTCCCCCTGGAAGCTCCCTCGTGCGCTCTCCTGTTCCGACCCTGCCGCTTACCGGATACCT
GTCCGCCTTTCTCCCTTCGGGAAGCGTGGCGCTTTCTCATAGCTCACGCTGTAGGTATCTCAGTTCGGTG
TAGGTCGTTCGCTCCAAGCTGGGCTGTGTGCACGAACCCCCCGTTCAGCCCGACCGCTGCGCCTTATCCG
GTAACTATCGTCTTGAGTCCAACCCGGTAAGACACGACTTATCGCCACTGGCAGCAGCCACTGGTAACAG
GATTAGCAGAGCGAGGTATGTAGGCGGTGCTACAGAGTTCTTGAAGTGGTGGCCTAACTACGGCTACACT
AGAAGAACAGTATTTGGTATCTGCGCTCTGCTGAAGCCAGTTACCTTCGGAAAAAGAGTTGGTAGCTCTT
GATCCGGCAAACAAACCACCGCTGGTAGCGGTGGTTTTTTTGTTTGCAAGCAGCAGATTACGCGCAGAAA
AAAAGGATCTCAAGAAGATCCTTTGATCTTTTCTACGGGGTCTGACGCTCTATTCAACAAAGCCGCCGTC
CCGTCAAGTCAGCGTAAATGGGTAGGGGGCTTCAAATCGTCCCCCCATACGATATAAGTTGTTACTAGTG
CTTGGATTCTCACCAATAAAAAACGCCCGGCGGCAACCGAGCGTTCTGAACAAATCCAGATGGAGTTCTG
AGGTCATTACTGGATCTATCAACAGGAGTCCAAGCGAGCTCGATATCAAATTACGCCCCGCCCTGCCACT
CATCGCAGTACTGTTGTAATTCATTAAGCATTCTGCCGACATGGAAGCCATCACAAACGGCATGATGAAC
CTGAATCGCCAGCGGCATCAGCACCTTGTCGCCTTGCGTATAATATTTGCCCATGGTGAAAACGGGGGCG
AAGAAGTTGTCCATATTGGCCACGTTTAAATCAAAACTGGTGAAACTCACCCAGGGATTGGCTGAGACGA
AAAACATATTCTCAATAAACCCTTTAGGGAAATAGGCCAGGTTTTCACCGTAACACGCCACATCTTGCGA
ATATATGTGTAGAAACTGCCGGAAATCGTCGTGGTATTCACTCCAGAGCGATGAAAACGTTTCAGTTTGC
TCATGGAAAACGGTGTAACAAGGGTGAACACTATCCCATATCACCAGCTCACCGTCTTTCATTGCCATAC
GAAATTCCGGATGAGCATTCATCAGGCGGGCAAGAATGTGAATAAAGGCCGGATAAAACTTGTGCTTATT
TTTCTTTACGGTCTTTAAAAAGGCCGTAATATCCAGCTGAACGGTCTGGTTATAGGTACATTGAGCAACT
GACTGAAATGCCTCAAAATGTTCTTTACGATGCCATTGGGATATATCAACGGTGGTATATCCAGTGATTT
TTTTCTCCATTTTAGCTTCCTTAGCTCCTGAAAATCTCGATAACTCAAAAAATACGCCCGGTAGTGATCT
TATTTCATTATGGTGAAAGTTGGAACCTCTTACGTGCCGATCAACGTCTCATTGATACCTGAAACAAAAC
CCATCGTACGGCCAAGGAAGTCTCCAATAACTGTGATCCACCACAAGCGCCAGGGTTTTCCCAGTCACGA
CGTTGTAAAACGACGGCCAGTCATGCATAATCCGCACGCATCTGGAATAAGGAAGTGCCATTCCGCCTGA
CCT
